Addgene plasmid #80090: pWUR Cas2
Purpose: Encodes Cas2
Depositing lab: George Church. Depositing organization: Harvard Medical School. Publication: Molecular recordings by directed CRISPR spacer acquisition. Shipman SL, Nivala J, Macklis JD, Church GM. Science. 2016 Jun 9. pii: aaf1175. 10.1126/science.aaf1175 PubMed 27284167.
Backbone
  Vector backbone: pCDF-1b
  Total vector size (bp): 3792
  Vector type: Bacterial Expression
Growth in bacteria
  Bacterial resistance: Spectinomycin, 50 μg/mL
  Growth temperature: 37°C
  Growth strain: DH5alpha
  Copy number: Unknown
Gene/Insert
  Gene/Insert name: Cas2
  Entrez Gene: cas2 (a.k.a. b2754, ECK2749, ygbF)
  Promoter: T7
  Cloning method: Gibson Cloning
  Sequencing primers: 5′ TAATACGACTCACTATAGGG
Terms and licenses: Academic/Nonprofit Terms; Industry Terms: Not Available to Industry
How to cite: pWUR Cas2 was a gift from George Church (Addgene plasmid # 80090 ; http://n2t.net/addgene:80090 ; RRID:Addgene_80090)
