[The description below was written by a language model from this plasmid's Addgene catalogue record and pLannotate feature annotations shown in this document.]
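Description:
pWUR Cas2 is a 3,792 bp bacterial expression plasmid built on the pCDF-1b backbone that carries the Escherichia coli cas2 gene (also known as ygbF). It replicates from the CloDF13 (CDF) origin, which is compatible with other common origins and so allows the plasmid to be maintained alongside additional plasmids in the same E. coli cell. Selection is by spectinomycin, conferred by the aadA (SmR) aminoglycoside adenylyltransferase gene, annotated here as driven by the bla (AmpR) promoter. The copy number is not recorded.

The Cas2 coding sequence, inserted by Gibson cloning, sits downstream of a T7 promoter fused to a lac operator and the strong ribosome binding site from phage T7 gene 10, and the unit ends at a T7 terminator. The plasmid also carries lacI under its own promoter, so the lac repressor holds the T7lac promoter off until IPTG or lactose is added. Expression also requires a host that supplies T7 RNA polymerase. Partial S-Tag and SET1-like matches lie between the cas2 open reading frame and the terminator. These are backbone remnants, and the record does not indicate whether they are fused in frame to Cas2. Short tetracycline-resistance fragments and a CAP binding site flanking lacI also appear to be non-functional backbone remnants.

Cas2 pairs with Cas1 to form the complex that acquires new spacers into CRISPR arrays. This plasmid encodes Cas2 alone. Given its associated work on molecular recording through directed spacer acquisition, it probably serves as a single-component control or partner plasmid, though the record states only that it encodes Cas2.
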