Features (pLannotate 1.2.2; 15 found; start..end, strand, type, name):
      1..19      +  promoter       T7 promoter: promoter for bacteriophage T7 RNA polymerase
     20..44      +  protein_bind   lac operator: The lac repressor binds to the lac operator to inhibit transcription in E. coli. This inhibition can be relieved by adding lactose or isopropyl-β-D-thiogalactopyranoside (IPTG). lac repressor encoded by lacI
     59..81      +  RBS            RBS: efficient ribosome binding site from bacteriophage T7 gene 10 (Olins and Rangwala, 1989)
     88..369     +  CDS            ygbF (sequence withheld): CAS2_ECOLI - Also known as cas2. Experimental evidence at protein level: Swiss-Prot protein existence level 1. CRISPR (clustered regularly interspaced short palindromic repeat), is an adaptive immune system that provides protection against mobile genetic elements (viruses, transposable elements and conjugative plasmids) (PubMed:21255106, PubMed:24920831, PubMed:24793649). CRISPR clusters contain sequences complementary to antecedent mobile elements and target invading nucleic acids. CRISPR clusters are transcribed and processed into CRISPR RNA (crRNA). The Cas1-Cas2 complex is involved in CRIS
    394..435     +  CDS            S-Tag (fragment): affinity and epitope tag derived from pancreatic ribonuclease A
    465..482     +  CDS            SET1 (fragment): solubility-enhancement tag derived from T7 phage gene 10B
    490..537     +  terminator     T7 terminator: transcription terminator for bacteriophage T7 RNA polymerase
    708..1499    -  CDS            SmR: aminoglycoside adenylyltransferase (Murphy, 1985); aadA; confers resistance to spectinomycin and streptomycin
   1500..1591    -  promoter       AmpR promoter: bla
   1639..2377    -  rep_origin     CloDF13 ori: Plasmids containing the CloDF13 (CDF) origin of replication can be propagated in E. coli cells that contain additional plasmids with compatible origins.
   2474..2538    -  CDS            TcR (fragment): tetracycline efflux protein; tet; confers resistance to tetracycline
   2553..2574    -  protein_bind   CAP binding site: CAP binding activates transcription in the presence of cAMP. E. coli catabolite activator protein
   2587..3669    -  CDS            lacI: lac repressor; lacI; The lac repressor binds to the lac operator to inhibit transcription in E. coli. This inhibition can be relieved by adding lactose or isopropyl-β-D-thiogalactopyranoside (IPTG).
   3670..3747    -  promoter       lacI promoter: lacI
   3755..3790    -  CDS            TcR (fragment): tetracycline efflux protein; tet; confers resistance to tetracycline
>Addgene plasmid #80090 | pWUR Cas2 | depositor full sequence | sequence record 150464 | pWUR Cas2 sequence 3792 bps
TAATACGACTCACTATAGGGGAATTGTGAGCGGATAACAATTCCCCTGTAGAAATAATTTTGTTTAACTT
TAATAAGGAGATATACC
[282 nt withheld, positions 88-369]
TGAGCGGCCGCACTCGAGTCTGGTAAAGAAACCGCTGCTGCGAAATTTGAACGCCAGCACATGGACTCGT
CTACTAGCGCAGCTTAATTAACCTAGGCTGCTGCCACCGCTGAGCAATAACTAGCATAACCCCTTGGGGC
CTCTAAACGGGTCTTGAGGGGTTTTTTGCTGAAACCTCAGGCATTTGAGAAGCACACGGTCACACTGCTT
CCGGTAGTCAATAAACCGGTAAACCAGCAATAGACATAAGCGGCTATTTAACGACCCTGCCCTGAACCGA
CGACCGGGTCATCGTGGCCGGATCTTGCGGCCCCTCGGCTTGAACGAATTGTTAGACATTATTTGCCGAC
TACCTTGGTGATCTCGCCTTTCACGTAGTGGACAAATTCTTCCAACTGATCTGCGCGCGAGGCCAAGCGA
TCTTCTTCTTGTCCAAGATAAGCCTGTCTAGCTTCAAGTATGACGGGCTGATACTGGGCCGGCAGGCGCT
CCATTGCCCAGTCGGCAGCGACATCCTTCGGCGCGATTTTGCCGGTTACTGCGCTGTACCAAATGCGGGA
CAACGTAAGCACTACATTTCGCTCATCGCCAGCCCAGTCGGGCGGCGAGTTCCATAGCGTTAAGGTTTCA
TTTAGCGCCTCAAATAGATCCTGTTCAGGAACCGGATCAAAGAGTTCCTCCGCCGCTGGACCTACCAAGG
CAACGCTATGTTCTCTTGCTTTTGTCAGCAAGATAGCCAGATCAATGTCGATCGTGGCTGGCTCGAAGAT
ACCTGCAAGAATGTCATTGCGCTGCCATTCTCCAAATTGCAGTTCGCGCTTAGCTGGATAACGCCACGGA
ATGATGTCGTCGTGCACAACAATGGTGACTTCTACAGCGCGGAGAATCTCGCTCTCTCCAGGGGAAGCCG
AAGTTTCCAAAAGGTCGTTGATCAAAGCTCGCCGCGTTGTTTCATCAAGCCTTACGGTCACCGTAACCAG
CAAATCAATATCACTGTGTGGCTTCAGGCCGCCATCCACTGCGGAGCCGTACAAATGTACGGCCAGCAAC
GTCGGTTCGAGATGGCGCTCGATGACGCCAACTACCTCTGATAGTTGAGTCGATACTTCGGCGATCACCG
CTTCCCTCATACTCTTCCTTTTTCAATATTATTGAAGCATTTATCAGGGTTATTGTCTCATGAGCGGATA
CATATTTGAATGTATTTAGAAAAATAAACAAATAGCTAGCTCACTCGGTCGCTACGCTCCGGGCGTGAGA
CTGCGGCGGGCGCTGCGGACACATACAAAGTTACCCACAGATTCCGTGGATAAGCAGGGGACTAACATGT
GAGGCAAAACAGCAGGGCCGCGCCGGTGGCGTTTTTCCATAGGCTCCGCCCTCCTGCCAGAGTTCACATA
AACAGACGCTTTTCCGGTGCATCTGTGGGAGCCGTGAGGCTCAACCATGAATCTGACAGTACGGGCGAAA
CCCGACAGGACTTAAAGATCCCCACCGTTTCCGGCGGGTCGCTCCCTCTTGCGCTCTCCTGTTCCGACCC
TGCCGTTTACCGGATACCTGTTCCGCCTTTCTCCCTTACGGGAAGTGTGGCGCTTTCTCATAGCTCACAC
ACTGGTATCTCGGCTCGGTGTAGGTCGTTCGCTCCAAGCTGGGCTGTAAGCAAGAACTCCCCGTTCAGCC
CGACTGCTGCGCCTTATCCGGTAACTGTTCACTTGAGTCCAACCCGGAAAAGCACGGTAAAACGCCACTG
GCAGCAGCCATTGGTAACTGGGAGTTCGCAGAGGATTTGTTTAGCTAAACACGCGGTTGCTCTTGAAGTG
TGCGCCAAAGTCCGGCTACACTGGAAGGACAGATTTGGTTGCTGTGCTCTGCGAAAGCCAGTTACCACGG
TTAAGCAGTTCCCCAACTGACTTAACCTTCGATCAAACCACCTCCCCAGGTGGTTTTTTCGTTTACAGGG
CAAAAGATTACGCGCAGAAAAAAAGGATCTCAAGAAGATCCTTTGATCTTTTCTACTGAACCGCTCTAGA
TTTCAGTGCAATTTATCTCTTCAAATGTAGCACCTGAAGTCAGCCCCATACGATATAAGTTGTAATTCTC
ATGTTAGTCATGCCCCGCGCCCACCGGAAGGAGCTGACTGGGTTGAAGGCTCTCAAGGGCATCGGTCGAG
ATCCCGGTGCCTAATGAGTGAGCTAACTTACATTAATTGCGTTGCGCTCACTGCCCGCTTTCCAGTCGGG
AAACCTGTCGTGCCAGCTGCATTAATGAATCGGCCAACGCGCGGGGAGAGGCGGTTTGCGTATTGGGCGC
CAGGGTGGTTTTTCTTTTCACCAGTGAGACGGGCAACAGCTGATTGCCCTTCACCGCCTGGCCCTGAGAG
AGTTGCAGCAAGCGGTCCACGCTGGTTTGCCCCAGCAGGCGAAAATCCTGTTTGATGGTGGTTAACGGCG
GGATATAACATGAGCTGTCTTCGGTATCGTCGTATCCCACTACCGAGATGTCCGCACCAACGCGCAGCCC
GGACTCGGTAATGGCGCGCATTGCGCCCAGCGCCATCTGATCGTTGGCAACCAGCATCGCAGTGGGAACG
ATGCCCTCATTCAGCATTTGCATGGTTTGTTGAAAACCGGACATGGCACTCCAGTCGCCTTCCCGTTCCG
CTATCGGCTGAATTTGATTGCGAGTGAGATATTTATGCCAGCCAGCCAGACGCAGACGCGCCGAGACAGA
ACTTAATGGGCCCGCTAACAGCGCGATTTGCTGGTGACCCAATGCGACCAGATGCTCCACGCCCAGTCGC
GTACCGTCTTCATGGGAGAAAATAATACTGTTGATGGGTGTCTGGTCAGAGACATCAAGAAATAACGCCG
GAACATTAGTGCAGGCAGCTTCCACAGCAATGGCATCCTGGTCATCCAGCGGATAGTTAATGATCAGCCC
ACTGACGCGTTGCGCGAGAAGATTGTGCACCGCCGCTTTACAGGCTTCGACGCCGCTTCGTTCTACCATC
GACACCACCACGCTGGCACCCAGTTGATCGGCGCGAGATTTAATCGCCGCGACAATTTGCGACGGCGCGT
GCAGGGCCAGACTGGAGGTGGCAACGCCAATCAGCAACGACTGTTTGCCCGCCAGTTGTTGTGCCACGCG
GTTGGGAATGTAATTCAGCTCCGCCATCGCCGCTTCCACTTTTTCCCGCGTTTTCGCAGAAACGTGGCTG
GCCTGGTTCACCACGCGGGAAACGGTCTGATAAGAGACACCGGCATACTCTGCGACATCGTATAACGTTA
CTGGTTTCACATTCACCACCCTGAATTGACTCTCTTCCGGGCGCTATCATGCCATACCGCGAAAGGTTTT
GCGCCATTCGATGGTGTCCGGGATCTCGACGCTCTCCCTTATGCGACTCCTGCATTAGGAAAT
