>Addgene plasmid #80090 | pWUR Cas2 | addgene partial sequence | sequence record 155744 | T7 5'-TAATACGACTCACTATAGGG-3'
AATAATTTTGTTTAACTTTAATAAGGAGATATACC
[282 nt withheld, positions 36-317]
TGAGCGGCCGCACTCGAGTCTGGTAAAGAAACCGCTGCTGCGAAATTTGAACGCCAGCACATGGACTCGT
CTACTAGCGCAGCTTAATTAACCTAGGCTGCTGCCACCGCTGAGCAATAACTAGCATAACCCCTTGGGGC
CTCTAAACGGGTCTTGAGGGGTTTTTTGCTGAAACCTCAGGCATTTGAGAAGCACACGGTCACACTGCTT
CCGGTAGTCAATAAACCGGTAAACCAGCAATAGACATAAGCGGCTATTTAACGACCCTGCCCTGAACCGA
CGACCGGGTCATCGTGGCCGGATCTTGCGGCCCCTCGGCTTGAACGAATTGTTAGACATTATTTGCCGAC
TACCTTGGTGATCTCGCCTTTCACGTAGTGGACAAATTCTTCCAACTGATCTGCGCGCGAGGCCAAGCGA
TCTTCTTCTTGTCCAAGATAAGCCTGTCTAGCTT
