>Addgene plasmid #80090 | pWUR Cas2 | addgene partial sequence | sequence record 155745 | T7term 5'-GCTAGTTATTGCTCAGCGG-3'
AGCTGCGCTAGTAGACGAGTCCATGTGCTGGCGTTCAAATTTCGCAGCAGCGGTTTCTTTACCAGACTCG
AGTGCGGCCGCTCA
[282 nt withheld, positions 85-366]
GGTATATCTCCTTATTAAAGTTAAACAAAATTATTTCTACAGGGGAATTGTTATCCGCTCACAATTCCCC
TATAGTGAGTCGTATTAATTTCCTAATGCAGGAGTCGCATAAGGGAGAGCGTCGAGATCCCGGACACCAT
CGAATGGCGCAAAACCTTTCGCGGTATGGCATGATAGCGCCCGGAAGAGAGTCAATTCAGGGTGGTGAAT
GTGAAACCAGTAACGTTATACGATGTCGCAGAGTATGCCGGTGTCTCTTATCAGACCGTTTCCCGCGTGG
TGAACCAGGCCAGCCACGTTTCTGCGAAAACGCGGGAAAAAGTGGAAGCGGCGATGGCGGAGCTGAATTA
CATTCCCAACCGCGTGGCACAACAACTGGCGGGCAAACAGTCGTTGCTGATTGGCGTTGCCACCTC
